>Addgene plasmid #214099 | lenti-KRAS-G121C/G13A-nick sgRNA | addgene full sequence | sequence record 429364 | Addgene NGS Result
[41 nt withheld, positions 1-41]
T
[91 nt withheld, positions 43-133]
G
[124 nt withheld, positions 135-258]
GGGGATACCCCCTAGAGCCCCAGCTGGTTCTTTCCGCCTCAGAAGCCATAGAGCCCACCGCATCCCCAGC
ATGCCTGCTATTGTCTTCCCAATCCTCCCCCTTGCTGTCCTGCCCCACCCCACCCCCCAGAATAGAATGA
CACCTACTCAGACAATGCGATGCAATTTCCTCATTTTATTAGGAAAGGACAGTGGGAGTGGCACCTTCCA
GGGTCAAGGAAGGCACGGGGGAGGGGCAAACAACAGATGGCTGGCAACTAGAAGGCACAGTCGAGGCTGA
TCAGCGGGTTTAAACGGGCCCTGCTAGAGATTTTCCACACTGACTAAAAGGGTCTGAGGGATCTCTAGTT
ACCAGAGTCACACAACAGACGGGCACACACTACTTGAAGCACTCAAGGCAAGCTTTATTGAGGCTTAAGC
AGTGGGTTCCCTAGTTAGCCAGAGAGCTCCCAGGCTCAGATCTGGTCTAACCAGAGAGACCCAGTACAAG
CAAAAAGCAGATCTTGTCTTCGTTGGGAGTGAATTAGCCCTTCCAGTCCCCCCTTTTCTTTTAAAAAGTG
GCTAAGATCTACAGCTGCCTTGTAAGTCATTGGTCTTAAAGTCGACGCGGGGAGGCGGCCCAAAGGGAGA
TCCGACTCGTCTGAGGGCGAAGGCGAAGACGCGGAAGAGGCCGCAGAGCCGGCAGCAGGCCGCGGGAAGG
AAGGTCCGCTGGATTGAGGGCCGAAGGGACGTAGCAGAAGGACGTCCCGCGCAGAATCCAGGTGGCAACA
CAGGCGAGCAGCCAAGGAAAGGACGATGATTTCCCCGACAACACCACGGAATTGTCAGTGCCCAACAGCC
GAGCCCCTGTCCAGCAGCGGGCAAGGCAGGCGGCGATGAGTTCCGCCGTGGCAATAGGGAGGGGGAAAGC
GAAAGTCCCGGAAAGGAGCTGACAGGTGGTGGCAATGCCCCAACCAGTGGGGGTTGCGTCAGCAAACACA
GTGCACACCACGCCACGTTGCCTGACAACGGGCCACAACTCCTCATAAAGAGACAGCAACCAGGATTTAT
ACAAGGAGGAGAAAATGAAAGCCATACGGGAAGCAATAGCATGATACAAAGGCATTAAAGCAGCGTATCC
ACATAGCGTAAAAGGAGCAACATAGTTAAGAATACCAGTCAATCTTTCACAAATTTTGTAATCCAGAGGT
TGATTGTCGACTTAACGCGTTTAGCCCTCCCACACATAACCAGAGGGCAGCAATTCACGAATCCCAACTG
CCGTCGGCTGTCCATCACTGTCCTTCACTATGGCTTTGATCCCAGGATGCAGATCGAGAAGCACCTGTCG
GCACCGTCCGCAGGGGCTCAAGATGCCCCTGTTCTCATTTCCGATCGCGACGATACAAGTCAGGTTGCCA
GCTGCCGCAGCAGCAGCAGTGCCCAGCACCACGAGTTCTGCACAAGGTCCCCCAGTAAAATGATATACAT
TGACACCAGTGAAGATGCGGCCGTCGCTAGAGAGAGCTGCGCTGGCGACGCTGTAGTCTTCAGAGATGGG
GATGCTGTTGATTGTAGCCGTTGCTCTTTCAATGAGGGTGGATTCTTCTTGAGACAAAGGCTTGGCCATG
GTGGCAGCGCTCTAGAACCGGTCCTGTGTTCTGGCGGCAAACCCGTTGCGAAAAAGAACGTTCACGGCGA
CTACTGCACTTATATACGGTTCTCCCCCACCCTCGGGAAAAAGGCGGAGCCAGTACACGACATCACTTTC
CCAGTTTACCCCGCGCCACCTTCTCTAGGCACCGGATCAATTGCCGACCCCTCCCCCCAACTTCTCGGGG
ACTGTGGGCGATGTGCGCTCTGCCCACTGACGGGCACCGGAGCCAATTCCCACTCCTTTCAAGACCTAGC
TAGCGAATTCAAAAAAGCACCGACTCGGTGCCACTTTTTCAAGTTGATAACGGACTAGCCTTATTTTAAC
TTGCTATTTCTAGCTCTAAAACACAATAGAGGTAAATCTTGTCGGTGTTTCGTCCTTTCCACAAGATATA
TAAAGCCAAGAAATCGAAATACTTTCAAGTTACGGTAAGCATATGATAGTCCATTTTAAAACATAATTTT
AAAACTGCAAACTACCCAAGAAATTATTACTTTCTACGTCACGTATTTTGTACTAATATCTTTGTGTTTA
CAGTCAAATTAATTCTAATTATCTCTCTAACAGCCTTGTATCGTATATGCAAATATGAAGGAATCATGGG
AAATAGGCCCTCGGTACCTTAATTAACCAAACTGGATCTCTGCTGTCCCTGTAATAAACCCGAAAATTTT
GAATTTTTGTAATTTGTTTTTGTAATTCTTTAGTTTGTATGTCTGTTGCTATTATGTCTACTATTCTTTC
CCCTGCACTGTACCCCCCAATCCCCCCTTTTCTTTTAAAATTGTGGATGAATACTGCCATTTGTCTGCAG
AATTGGCGCACGCAGTGCCGATCCGTTCACTAATCGAATGGATCTGTCTCTGTCTCTCTCTCCACCTTCT
TCTTCTATTCCTTCGGGCCTGTCGGGTCCCCTCGGGGTTGGGAGGTGGGTCTGAAACGATAATGGTGAAT
ATCCCTGCCTAACTCTATTCACTATAGAAAGTACAGCAAAAACTATTCTTAAACCTACCAAGCCTCCTAC
TATCATTATGAATAATTTTATATACCACAGCCAATTTGTTATGTTAAACCAATTCCACAAACTTGCCCAT
TTATCTAATTCCAATAATTCTTGTTCATTCTTTTCTTGCTGGTTTTGCGATTCTTCAATTAAGGAGTGTA
TTAAGCTTGTGTAATTGTTAATTTCTCTGTCCCACTCCATCCAGGTCGTGTGATTCCAAATCTGTTCCAG
AGATTTATTACTCCAACTAGCATTCCAAGGCACAGCAGTGGTGCAAATGAGTTTTCCAGAGCAACCCCAA
ATCCCCAGGAGCTGTTGATCCTTTAGGTATCTTTCCACAGCCAGGATTCTTGCCTGGAGCTGCTTGATGC
CCCAGACTGTGAGTTGCAACAGATGCTGTTGCGCCTCAATAGCCCTCAGCAAATTGTTCTGCTGCTGCAC
TATACCAGACAATAATTGTCTGGCCTGTACCGTCAGCGTCATTGACGCTGCGCCCATAGTGCTTCCTGCT
GCTCCCAAGAACCCAAGGAACAAAGCTCCTATTCCCACTGCTCTTTTTTCTCTCTGCACCACTCTTCTCT
TTGCCTTGGTGGGTGCTACTCCTAATGGTTCAATTTTTACTACTTTATATTTATATAATTCACTTCTCCA
ATTGTCCCTCATATCTCCTCCTCCAGGTCTGAAGATCAGCGGCCGCTTGCTGTGCGGTGGTCTTACTTTT
GTTTTGCTCTTCCTCTATCTTGTCTAAAGCTTCCTTGGTGTCTTTTATCTCTATCCTTTGATGCACACAA
TAGAGGGTTGCTACTGTATTATATAATGATCTAAGTTCTTCTGATCCTGTCTGAAGGGATGGTTGTAGCT
GTCCCAGTATTTGTCTACAGCCTTCTGATGTTTCTAACAGGCCAGGATTAACTGCGAATCGTTCTAGCTC
CCTGCTTGCCCATACTATATGTTTTAATTTATATTTTTTCTTTCCCCCTGGCCTTAACCGAATTTTTTCC
CATCGCGATCTAATTCTCCCCCGCTTAATACTGACGCTCTCGCACCCATCTCTCTCCTTCTAGCCTCCGC
TAGTCAAAATTTTTGGCGTACTCACCAGTCGCCGCCCCTCGCCTCTTGCCGTGCGCGCTTCAGCAAGCCG
AGTCCTGCGTCGAGAGAGCTCCTCTGGTTTCCCTTTCGCTTTCAAGTCCCTGTTCGGGCGCCACTGCTAG
AGATTTTCCACACTGACTAAAAGGGTCTGAGGGATCTCTAGTTACCAGAGTCACACAACAGACGGGCACA
CACTACTTGAAGCACTCAAGGCAAGCTTTATTGAGGCTTAAGCAGTGGGTTCCCTAGTTAGCCAGAGAGC
TCCCAGGCTCAGATCTGGTCTAACCAGAGAGACCCAGTACAGGCAAAACGCGCTGCTTATATAGACCTCC
CACCGTACACGCCTACCGCCCATTTGCGTCAATGGGGCGGAGTTGTTACGACATTTTGGAAAGTCCCGTT
GATTTTGGTGCCAAAACAAACTCCCATTGACGTCAATGGGGTGGAGACTTGGAAATCCCCGTGAGTCAAA
CCGCTATCCACGCCCATTGATGTACTGCCAAAACCGCATCACCATGGTAATAGCGATGACTAATACGTAG
ATGTACTGCCAAGTAGGAAAGTCCCATAAGGTCATGTACTGGGCATAATGCCAGGCGGGCCATTTACCGT
CATTGACGTCAATAGGGGGCGTACTTGGCATATGATACACTTGATGTACTGCCAAGTGGGCAGTTTACCG
TAAATACTCCACCCATTGACGTCAATGGAAAGTCCCTATTGGCGTTACTATGGGAACATACGTCATTATT
GACGTCAATGGGCGGGGGTCGTTGGGCGGTCAGCCAGGCGGGCCATTTACCGTAAGTTATGTAACGCGGA
ACTCCATATATGGGCTATGAACTAATGACCCCGTAATTGATTACTATTAATAACTAGTCAATAATCAATG
TCAACGCGCGCGTATATCTGGCCCGTACATCGCGAAGCAGCGCAAAACGCCTAACCCTAAGCAGATTCTT
CATGCAATTGTCGGTCAAGCCTTGCCTTGTTGTAGCTTAAATTTTGCTCGCGCACTACTCAGCGACCTCC
AACACACAAGCAGGGAGCAGATACTGGCTTAACTATGCGGCATCAGAGCAGATTGTACTGAGAGTGCACC
ATAGGGGATCGGGAGATCTCCCGATCCGTCGACGTCAGGTGGCACTTTTCGGGGAAATGTGCGCGGAACC
CCTATTTGTTTATTTTTCTAAATACATTCAAATATGTATCCGCTCATGAGACAATAACCCTGATAAATGC
TTCAATAATATTGAAAAAGGAAGAGTATGAGTATTCAACATTTCCGTGTCGCCCTTATTCCCTTTTTTGC
GGCATTTTGCCTTCCTGTTTTTGCTCACCCAGAAACGCTGGTGAAAGTAAAAGATGCTGAAGATCAGTTG
GGTGCACGAGTGGGTTACATCGAACTGGATCTCAACAGCGGTAAGATCCTTGAGAGTTTTCGCCCCGAAG
AACGTTTTCCAATGATGAGCACTTTTAAAGTTCTGCTATGTGGCGCGGTATTATCCCGTATTGACGCCGG
GCAAGAGCAACTCGGTCGCCGCATACACTATTCTCAGAATGACTTGGTTGAGTACTCACCAGTCACAGAA
AAGCATCTTACGGATGGCATGACAGTAAGAGAATTATGCAGTGCTGCCATAACCATGAGTGATAACACTG
CGGCCAACTTACTTCTGACAACGATCGGAGGACCGAAGGAGCTAACCGCTTTTTTGCACAACATGGGGGA
TCATGTAACTCGCCTTGATCGTTGGGAACCGGAGCTGAATGAAGCCATACCAAACGACGAGCGTGACACC
ACGATGCCTGTAGCAATGGCAACAACGTTGCGCAAACTATTAACTGGCGAACTACTTACTCTAGCTTCCC
GGCAACAATTAATAGACTGGATGGAGGCGGATAAAGTTGCAGGACCACTTCTGCGCTCGGCCCTTCCGGC
TGGCTGGTTTATTGCTGATAAATCTGGAGCCGGTGAGCGTGGGTCTCGCGGTATCATTGCAGCACTGGGG
CCAGATGGTAAGCCCTCCCGTATCGTAGTTATCTACACGACGGGGAGTCAGGCAACTATGGATGAACGAA
ATAGACAGATCGCTGAGATAGGTGCCTCACTGATTAAGCATTGGTAACTGTCAGACCAAGTTTACTCATA
TATACTTTAGATTGATTTAAAACTTCATTTTTAATTTAAAAGGATCTAGGTGAAGATCCTTTTTGATAAT
CTCATGACCAAAATCCCTTAACGTGAGTTTTCGTTCCACTGAGCGTCAGACCCCGTAGAAAAGATCAAAG
GATCTTCTTGAGATCCTTTTTTTCTGCGCGTAATCTGCTGCTTGCAAACAAAAAAACCACCGCTACCAGC
GGTGGTTTGTTTGCCGGATCAAGAGCTACCAACTCTTTTTCCGAAGGTAACTGGCTTCAGCAGAGCGCAG
ATACCAAATACTGTTCTTCTAGTGTAGCCGTAGTTAGGCCACCACTTCAAGAACTCTGTAGCACCGCCTA
CATACCTCGCTCTGCTAATCCTGTTACCAGTGGCTGCTGCCAGTGGCGATAAGTCGTGTCTTACCGGGTT
GGACTCAAGACGATAGTTACCGGATAAGGCGCAGCGGTCGGGCTGAACGGGGGGTTCGTGCACACAGCCC
AGCTTGGAGCGAACGACCTACACCGAACTGAGATACCTACAGCGTGAGCTATGAGAAAGCGCCACGCTTC
CCGAAGGGAGAAAGGCGGACAGGTATCCGGTAAGCGGCAGGGTCGGAACAGGAGAGCGCACGAGGGAGCT
TCCAGGGGGAAACGCCTGGTATCTTTATAGTCCTGTCGGGTTTCGCCACCTCTGACTTGAGCGTCGATTT
TTGTGATGCTCGTCAGGGGGGCGGAGCCTATGGAAAAACGCCAGCAACGCGGCCTTTTTACGGTTCCTGG
CCTTTTGCTGGCCTTTTGCTCACATGTTCTTTCCTGCGTTATCCCCTGATTCTGTGGATAACCGTATTAC
CGCCTTTGAGTGAGCTGATACCGCTCGCCGCAGCCGAACGACCGAGCGCAGCGAGTCAGTGAGCGAGGAA
GCGGAAGAGCGCCCAATACGCAAACCGCCTCTCCCCGCGCGTTGGCCGATTCATTAATGCAGCTGGCACG
ACAGGTTTCCCGACTGGAAAGCGGGCAGTGAGCGCAACGCAATTAATGTGAGTTAGCTCACTCATTAGGC
ACCCCAGGCTTTACACTTTATGCTTCCGGCTCGTATGTTGTGTGGAATTGTGAGCGGATAACAATTTCAC
ACAGGAAACAGCTATGACCATGATTACGCCAAGCTCTAGCTAGAGGTCGACGGTATACAGACATGATAAG
ATACATTGATGAGTTTGGACAAACCACAACTAGAATGCAGTGAAAAAAATGCTTTATTTGTGAAATTTGT
GATGCTATTGCTTTATTTGTAACCATTATAAGCTGCAATAAACAAGTTGGGGTGGGCGAAGAACTCCAGC
ATGAGATCCCCGCGCTGGAGGATCATCCAGCCGGCGTCCCGGAAAACGATTCCGAAGCCCAACCTTTCAT
AGAAGGCGGCGGTGGAATCGAAATCTCGTAGCACGTGTCAGTCCTGCTCCTCGGCCACGAAGTGCACGCA
GTTGCCGGCCGGGTCGCGCAGGGCGAACTCCCGCCCCCACGGCTGCTCGCCGATCTCGGTCATGGCCGGC
CCGGAGGCGTCCCGGAAGTTCGTGGACACGACCTCCGACCACTCGGCGTACAGCTCGTCCAGGCCGCGCA
CCCACACCCAGGCCAGGGTGTTGTCCGGCACCACCTGGTCCTGGACCGCGCTGATGAACAGGGTCACGTC
GTCCCGGACCACACCGGCGAAGTCGTCCTCCACGAAGTCCCGGGAGAACCCGAGCCGGTCGGTCCAGAAC
TCGACCGCTCCGGCGACGTCGCGCGCGGTGAGCACCGGAACGGCACTGGTCAACTTGGCCATGGTTTAGT
TCCTCACCTTGTCGTATTATACTATGCCGATATACTATGCCGATGATTAATTGTCAACACGTGCTGATCA
GATCCGAAAATGGATATACAAGCTCCCGGGAGCTTTTTGCAAAAGCCTAGGCCTCCAAAAAAGCCTCCTC
ACTACTTCTGGAATAGCTCAGAGGCAGAGGCGGCCTCGGCCTCTGCATAAATAAAAAAAATTAGTCAGCC
ATGGGGCGGAGAATGGGCGGAACTGGGCGGAGTTAGGGGCGGGATGGGCGGAGTTAGGGGCGGGACTATG
GTTGCTGACTAATTGAGATGCATGCTTTGCATACTTCTGCCTGCTGGGGAGCCTGGGGACTTTCCACACC
TGGTTGCTGACTAATTGAGATGCATGCTTTGCATACTTCTGCCTGCTGGGGAGCCTGGGGACTTTCCACA
CCCTAACTGACACACATTCCACAGAATTAATTCGCGTTAAATTTTTGTTAAATCAGCTCATTTTTTAACC
AATAGGCCGAAATCGGCAAAATCCCTTATAAATCAAAAGAATAGACCGAGATAGGGT
[37 nt withheld, positions 8506-8542]
AAAGAACGTGGACTCCAACGTCAAAGGGCGAAAAA
Features (pLannotate 1.2.2; 32 found; start..end, strand, type, name):
    279..300     -  promoter       SV40 promoter (fragment): SV40 enhancer and early promoter
    304..528     -  polyA_signal   bGH poly(A) signal: bovine growth hormone polyadenylation signal
    560..793     -  LTR            3' LTR (ΔU3): self-inactivating 3' long terminal repeat (LTR) from HIV-1
    795..814     -  misc_feature   cPPT/CTS (fragment): central polypurine tract and central termination sequence of HIV-1
    865..1453    -  misc_feature   WPRE: woodchuck hepatitis virus posttranscriptional regulatory element
   1469..1867    -  CDS            BSD: blasticidin S deaminase; Aspergillus terreus BSD; confers resistance to blasticidin
   1892..2103    -  promoter       EF-1α core promoter: core promoter for human elongation factor EF-1α
   2129..2147    -  CDS            small t antigen (fragment): SV40 (simian virus 40) small t antigen
   2165..2240    -  misc_RNA       gRNA scaffold: guide RNA scaffold for the Streptococcus pyogenes CRISPR/Cas9 system
   2270..2510    -  promoter       U6 promoter: RNA polymerase III promoter for human U6 snRNA
   2561..2678    -  misc_feature   cPPT/CTS: central polypurine tract and central termination sequence of HIV-1
   2728..2828    -  CDS            Rev (fragment): human immunodeficiency virus 1 (HIV-1) Rev protein; rev; enhances nuclear export of unspliced and incompletely spliced viral mRNAs
   3205..3438    -  misc_feature   RRE: The Rev response element (RRE) of HIV-1 allows for Rev-dependent mRNA export from the nucleus to the cytoplasm.
   3584..3947    -  CDS            HIV-1 gag (fragment): gag protein from human immunodeficiency virus 1; gag
   3931..4056    -  misc_feature   HIV-1 Ψ: packaging signal of human immunodeficiency virus type 1
   4103..4283    -  LTR            5' LTR (truncated): truncated 5' long terminal repeat (LTR) from HIV-1
   4301..4500    -  promoter       CMV promoter: human cytomegalovirus (CMV) immediate early promoter
   4501..4880    -  enhancer       CMV enhancer: human cytomegalovirus immediate early enhancer
   5039..5091    +  misc_feature   bom (fragment): basis of mobility region from pBR322
   5150..5254    +  promoter       AmpR promoter: bla
   5255..6115    +  CDS            AmpR: β-lactamase; bla; confers resistance to ampicillin, carbenicillin, and related antibiotics
   6286..6874    +  rep_origin     ori: high-copy-number ColE1/pMB1/pBR322/pUC origin of replication
   7057..7149    +  CDS            lacI (fragment): lac repressor; lacI; The lac repressor binds to the lac operator to inhibit transcription in E. coli. This inhibition can be relieved by adding lactose or isopropyl-β-D-thiogalactopyranoside (IPTG).
   7162..7183    +  protein_bind   CAP binding site: CAP binding activates transcription in the presence of cAMP. E. coli catabolite activator protein
   7198..7228    +  promoter       lac promoter: promoter for the E. coli lac operon
   7236..7252    +  protein_bind   lac operator: The lac repressor binds to the lac operator to inhibit transcription in E. coli. This inhibition can be relieved by adding lactose or isopropyl-β-D-thiogalactopyranoside (IPTG). lac repressor encoded by lacI
   7325..7446    -  polyA_signal   SV40 poly(A) signal: SV40 polyadenylation signal
   7441..7566    -  CDS            ble (fragment): BLE_KLEPN - Experimental evidence at protein level: Swiss-Prot protein existence level 1. Binding protein with a strong affinity to the bleomycin family of antibiotics. Binds to CL990; an antimitotic-antibiotic compound. From Klebsiella pneumoniae.
   7576..7950    -  CDS            BleoR: antibiotic-binding protein; Sh ble from Streptoalloteichus hindustanus; confers resistance to bleomycin, phleomycin, and Zeocin™
   7969..8016    -  promoter       EM7 promoter: synthetic bacterial promoter&nbsp
   8064..8393    -  promoter       SV40 promoter: SV40 enhancer and early promoter
   8407..258     -  rep_origin     f1 ori (across the origin) (sequence partly withheld): f1 bacteriophage origin of replication; arrow indicates direction of (+) strand synthesis
