[The description below was written by a language model from this plasmid's Addgene catalogue record and pLannotate feature annotations shown in this document.]
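Description:
lenti-KRAS-G121C/G13A-nick sgRNA is a lentiviral, mammalian-expression plasmid built on the lenti-sgRNA blast backbone; its sequence record is 8,577 nt. It is propagated in E. coli through a high-copy ColE1/pUC-type origin with ampicillin resistance (AmpR under its own bla promoter). The backbone outside the viral region also carries an f1 origin and an SV40/EM7-driven BleoR cassette with an SV40 poly(A) signal, along with remnants of lac regulatory sequences. The viral genome has a self-inactivating design. A CMV enhancer/promoter fused to a truncated HIV-1 5' LTR drives genomic RNA production in packaging cells. This is followed by the Ψ packaging signal with a partial gag sequence, the RRE for Rev-dependent nuclear export, and the cPPT/CTS. The genome ends in a ΔU3 3' LTR, with a bGH poly(A) signal downstream.

Two expression units sit between the LTRs. A human U6 RNA polymerase III promoter transcribes a synthetic 20-nt spacer fused to the Streptococcus pyogenes Cas9 guide RNA scaffold. An EF-1α core promoter drives blasticidin S deaminase (BSD), followed by a WPRE to enhance transcript expression, allowing blasticidin selection of transduced cells. The guide is a nicking sgRNA for the PE3 prime-editing strategy. In PE3, a second guide directs the prime editor's nickase to cut the non-edited strand, which biases repair toward incorporating the edit. Here it supports installation of the KRAS G12C or G13A mutations, so it must be used with a prime editor and a matching pegRNA, neither of which this plasmid encodes. The associated publication concerns inducible prime editing in human pluripotent stem cells. The "G121C" in the plasmid name appears to correspond to the G12C named in the purpose and insert fields.
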