Addgene plasmid #214099: lenti-KRAS-G121C/G13A-nick sgRNA
Purpose: Lentiviral vector expressing nicking sgRNA to induce KRAS G12C or G13A mutation using PE3
Depositing lab: Ting Zhou. Depositing organization: Memorial Sloan-Kettering Cancer Center. Publication: Robust and inducible genome editing via an all-in-one prime editor in human pluripotent stem cells. Wu Y, Zhong A, Sidharta M, Kim TW, Ramirez B, Persily B, Studer L, Zhou T. Nat Commun. 2024 Dec 30;15(1):10824. doi: 10.1038/s41467-024-55104-1. PubMed 39737975.
Backbone
  Vector backbone: lenti-sgRNA blast (Plasmid #104993)
  Vector type: Mammalian Expression, Lentiviral
  Selectable markers: Blasticidin
Growth in bacteria
  Bacterial resistance: Ampicillin, 100 μg/mL
  Growth temperature: 37°C
  Growth strain: NEB Stable
  Copy number: High Copy
Gene/Insert
  Gene/Insert name: KRAS G12C or G13A nicking sgRNA
  gRNA/shRNA sequence: ACAAGATTTACCTCTATTGT
  Species: Synthetic
  Promoter: hU6
  Cloning method: Ligation Independent Cloning
  Sequencing primers: 5′ LKO.1 5'
Terms and licenses: Academic/Nonprofit Terms; Industry Terms: Not Available to Industry
How to cite: lenti-KRAS-G121C/G13A-nick sgRNA was a gift from Ting Zhou (Addgene plasmid # 214099 ; http://n2t.net/addgene:214099 ; RRID:Addgene_214099)
